Addgene plasmid #61555: pBAD-pHuji
Purpose: Red fluorescent protein based pH indicator in bacterial expression vector
Depositing lab: Robert Campbell. Depositing organization: University of Alberta. Publication: pHuji, a pH-sensitive red fluorescent protein for imaging of exo- and endocytosis. Shen Y, Rosendale M, Campbell RE, Perrais D. J Cell Biol. 2014 Nov 10;207(3):419-32. doi: 10.1083/jcb.201404107. PubMed 25385186.
Backbone
  Vector backbone: pBAD/His-B
  Backbone manufacturer: Invitrogen
  Vector type: Bacterial Expression
Growth in bacteria
  Bacterial resistance: Ampicillin, 100 μg/mL
  Growth temperature: 37°C
  Growth strain: DH10B
  Copy number: High Copy
Gene/Insert
  Gene/Insert name: pHuji (alt name: mApple K163Y)
  Species: Synthetic
  Insert size (bp): 700
  Tag / fusion protein: 6xHis (N terminal on insert)
Terms and licenses: Academic/Nonprofit Terms; Industry Terms: Not Available to Industry
How to cite: pBAD-pHuji was a gift from Robert Campbell (Addgene plasmid # 61555 ; http://n2t.net/addgene:61555 ; RRID:Addgene_61555)
