[The description below was written by a language model from this plasmid's Addgene catalogue record.]
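Description:
pBAD-pHuji is a bacterial expression plasmid built on the commercial pBAD/His-B backbone. It carries the coding sequence for pHuji, a pH-sensitive red fluorescent protein. The plasmid is maintained in E. coli at high copy number under ampicillin selection. No feature table accompanies the record, so the origin of replication and the exact arrangement of regulatory elements are not itemised. Vectors of the pBAD/His family generally drive expression from the arabinose-inducible araBAD promoter under control of the plasmid-encoded AraC regulator, which allows the expression level to be tuned with arabinose.

The insert is a synthetic sequence of about 700 bp, also recorded as mApple K163Y, meaning a variant of the red fluorescent protein mApple with a lysine-to-tyrosine substitution at position 163. It is fused to an N-terminal 6xHis tag, which allows the recombinant protein to be purified by immobilised metal affinity chromatography.

The stated purpose is a red fluorescent protein-based pH indicator in a bacterial expression vector. The associated work describes pHuji as a tool for imaging exocytosis and endocytosis, where changes in fluorescence report the pH shift a tagged protein experiences as it moves between acidic vesicle lumens and the neutral extracellular medium. This bacterial version is suited to producing and purifying the protein, for example for in vitro characterisation of its spectral and pH-response properties. It could also serve as a template for further mutagenesis or for subcloning the pHuji sequence into other expression contexts. It is not designed for direct expression in mammalian cells.
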