>Addgene plasmid #61555 | pBAD-pHuji | depositor partial sequence | sequence record 100313 | pHuji
ATGGTGAGCAAGGGCGAGGAGAATAACATGGCCATCATCAAGGAGTTCATGCGCTTCAAGGTGCACATGG
AGGGCTCCGTGAACGGCCACGAGTTCGAGATCGAGGGCGAGGGCGAGGGCCGCCCCTACGAGGCCTTTCA
GACCGCTAAGCTGAAGGTGACCAAGGGTGGCCCCCTGCCCTTCGCCTGGGACATCCTGTCCCCTCAGTTC
ATGTACGGCTCCAAGGTCTACATTAAGCACCCAGCCGACATCCCCGACTACTTCAAGCTGTCCTTCCCCG
AGGGCTTCAGGTGGGAGCGCGTGATGAACTTCGAGGACGGCGGCATTATTCACGTTAACCAGGACTCCTC
CCTGCAGGACGGCGTGTTCATCTACAAGGTGAAGCTGCGCGGCACCAACTTCCCCTCCGACGGCCCCGTA
ATGCAGAAGAAGACCATGGGCTGGGAGGCCTCCGAGGAGCGGATGTACCCCGAGGACGGCGCCCTGAAGA
GCGAGATTAAGTATAGGCTGAAGCTGAAGGACGGCGGCCACTACGCCGCCGAGGTCAAGACCACCTACAA
GGCCAAGAAGCCCGTGCAGCTGCCCGGCGCCTACATCGTGGACATCAAGTTGGACATCGTGTCCCACAAC
GAGGACTACACCATCGTGGAACAGTACGAACGCGCCGAGGGCCGCCACTCCACCGGCGGCATGGACGAGC
TGTACAAGTAA
