>Addgene plasmid #61555 | pBAD-pHuji | addgene partial sequence | sequence record 101523 | pBAD-R 5'-GATTTAATCTGTATCAGG-3'
AGCTTTTACTTGTACAGCTCGTCCATGCCGCCGGTGGAGTGGCGGCCCTCGGCGCGTTCGTACTGTTCCA
CGATGGTGTAGTCCTCGTTGTGGGACACGATGTCCAACTTGATGTCCACGATGTAGGCGCCGGGCAGCTG
CACGGGCTTCTTGGCCTTGTAGGTGGTCTTGACCTCGGCGGCGTAGTGGCCGCCGTCCTTCAGCTTCAGC
CTATACTTAATCTCGCTCTTCAGGGCGCCGTCCTCGGGGTACATCCGCTCCTCGGAGGCCTCCCAGCCCA
TGGTCTTCTTCTGCATTACGGGGCCGTCGGAGGGGAAGTTGGTGCCGCGCAGCTTCACCTTGTAGATGAA
CACGCCGTCCTGCAGGGAGGAGTCCTGGTTAACGTGAATAATGCCGCCGTCCTCGAAGTTCATCACGCGC
TCCCACCTGAAGCCCTCGGGGAAGGACAGCTTGAAGTAGTCGGGGATGTCGGCTGGGTGCTTAATGTAGA
CCTTGGAGCCGTACATGAACTGAGGGGACAGGATGTCCCAGGCGAAGGGCAGGGGGCCACCCTTGGTCAC
CTTCAGCTTAGCGGTCTGAAAGGCCTCGTAGGGGCGGCCCTCGCCCTCGCCCTCGATCTCGAACTCGTGG
CCGTTCACGGAGCCCTCCATGTGCACCTTGAAGCGCATGAACTCCTTGATGATGGCCATGTTATTCTCCT
CGCCCTTGCTCACCATTCTCGAGCTCGGATCCTTATCGTCATCGTCGTACAGATCCCGACCCATTTGCTG
TCCACCAGTCATGCTAGCCATACCATGATGATGATGATGATGAGAACCCCCCATGGTTAATTCCTCCTGT
TAGCCCAAAAAACGGGTATGGAGAAACAGTAAAGAGTTGCGATAAAAAGCGTCAGGTAGGATCCGCTAAT
CTTATGGATAAAAATGCTATGGCATAGCAAAGTGTGACGCCGTGCAAATAATCAATGTGGAACTTT
