>Addgene plasmid #61555 | pBAD-pHuji | addgene partial sequence | sequence record 101524 | pBAD-F 5'-ATGCCATAGCATTTTTATCC-3'
ACTCTCTACTGTTTCTCCATACCCGTTTTTTGGGCTAACAGGAGGAATTAACCATGGGGGGTTCTCATCA
TCATCATCATCATGGTATGGCTAGCATGACTGGTGGACAGCAAATGGGTCGGGATCTGTACGACGATGAC
GATAAGGATCCGAGCTCGAGAATGGTGAGCAAGGGCGAGGAGAATAACATGGCCATCATCAAGGAGTTCA
TGCGCTTCAAGGTGCACATGGAGGGCTCCGTGAACGGCCACGAGTTCGAGATCGAGGGCGAGGGCGAGGG
CCGCCCCTACGAGGCCTTTCAGACCGCTAAGCTGAAGGTGACCAAGGGTGGCCCCCTGCCCTTCGCCTGG
GACATCCTGTCCCCTCAGTTCATGTACGGCTCCAAGGTCTACATTAAGCACCCAGCCGACATCCCCGACT
ACTTCAAGCTGTCCTTCCCCGAGGGCTTCAGGTGGGAGCGCGTGATGAACTTCGAGGACGGCGGCATTAT
TCACGTTAACCAGGACTCCTCCCTGCAGGACGGCGTGTTCATCTACAAGGTGAAGCTGCGCGGCACCAAC
TTCCCCTCCGACGGCCCCGTAATGCAGAAGAAGACCATGGGCTGGGAGGCCTCCGAGGAGCGGATGTACC
CCGAGGACGGCGCCCTGAAGAGCGAGATTAAGTATAGGCTGAAGCTGAAGGACGGCGGCCACTACGCCGC
CGAGGTCAAGACCACCTACAAGGCCAAGAAGCCCGTGCAGCTGCCCGGCGCCTACATCGTGGACATCAAG
TTGGACATCGTGTCCCACAACGAGGACTAC
